>Addgene plasmid #81901 | pDONR223_NRAS_WT | addgene full sequence | sequence record 169338 | Addgene NGS Result
CTTTCCTGCGTTATCCCCTGATTCTGTGGATAACCGTATTACCGCCTTTGAGTGAGCTGATACCGCTCGC
CGCAGCCGAACGACCGAGCGCAGCGAGTCAGTGAGCGAGGAAGCGGAAGAGCGCCCAATACGCAAACCGC
CTCTCCCCGCGCGTTGGCCGATTCATTAATGCAGCTGGCACGACAGGTTTCCCGACTGGAAAGCGGGCAG
TGAGCGCAACGCAATTAATACGCGTACCGCTAGCCAGGAAGAGTTTGTAGAAACGCAAAAAGGCCATCCG
TCAGGATGGCCTTCTGCTTAGTTTGATGCCTGGCAGTTTATGGCGGGCGTCCTGCCCGCCACCCTCCGGG
CCGTTGCTTCACAACGTTCAAATCCGCTCCCGGCGGATTTGTCCTACTCAGGAGAGCGTTCACCGACAAA
CAACAGATAAAACGAAAGGCCCAGTCTTCCGACTGAGCCTTTCGTTTTATTTGATGCCTGGCAGTTCCCT
ACTCTCGCGTTAACGCTAGCATGGATGTTTTCCCAGTCACGACGTTGTAAAACGACGGCCAGTCTTAAGC
TCGGGCCCCAAATAATGATTTTATTTTGACTGATAGTGACCTGTTCGTTGCAACAAATTGATGAGCAATG
CTTTTTTATAATGCCAACTTTGTACAAAAAAGTTGGCACCATGACTGAGTACAAACTGGTGGTGGTTGGA
GCAGGTGGTGTTGGGAAAAGCGCACTGACAATCCAGCTAATCCAGAACCACTTTGTAGATGAATATGATC
CCACCATAGAGGATTCTTACAGAAAACAAGTGGTTATAGATGGTGAAACCTGTTTGTTGGACATACTGGA
TACAGCTGGACAAGAAGAGTACAGTGCCATGAGAGACCAATACATGAGGACAGGCGAAGGCTTCCTCTGT
GTATTTGCCATCAATAATAGCAAGTCATTTGCGGATATTAACCTCTACAGGGAGCAGATTAAGCGAGTAA
AAGACTCGGATGATGTACCTATGGTGCTAGTGGGAAACAAGTGTGATTTGCCAACAAGGACAGTTGATAC
AAAACAAGCCCACGAACTGGCCAAGAGTTACGGGATTCCATTCATTGAAACCTCAGCCAAGACCAGACAG
GGTGTTGAAGATGCTTTTTACACACTGGTAAGAGAAATACGCCAGTACCGAATGAAAAAACTCAACAGCA
GTGATGATGGGACTCAGGGTTGTATGGGATTGCCATGTGTGGTGATGTAATTGCCAACTTTCTTGTACAA
AGTTGGCATTATAAGAAAGCATTGCTTATCAATTTGTTGCAACGAACAGGTCACTATCAGTCAAAATAAA
ATCATTATTTGCCATCCAGCTGATATCCCCTATAGTGAGTCGTATTACATGGTCATAGCTGTTTCCTGGC
AGCTCTGGCCCGTGTCTCAAAATCTCTGATGTTACATTGCACAAGATAAAAATATATCATCATGCCTCCT
CTAGACCAGCCAGGACAGAAATGCCTCGACTTCGCTGCTACCCAAGGTTGCCGGGTGACGCACACCGTGG
AAACGGATGAAGGCACGAACCCAGTGGACATAAGCCTGTTCGGTTCGTAAGCTGTAATGCAAGTAGCGTA
TGCGCTCACGCAACTGGTCCAGAACCTTGACCGAACGCAGCGGTGGTAACGGCGCAGTGGCGGTTTTCAT
GGCTTGTTATGACTGTTTTTTTGGGGTACAGTCTATGCCTCGGGCATCCAAGCAGCAAGCGCGTTACGCC
GTGGGTCGATGTTTGATGTTATGGAGCAGCAACGATGTTACGCAGCAGGGCAGTCGCCCTAAAACAAAGT
TAAACATTATGAGGGAAGCGGTGATCGCCGAAGTATCGACTCAACTATCAGAGGTAGTTGGCGTCATCGA
GCGCCATCTCGAACCGACGTTGCTGGCCGTACATTTGTACGGCTCCGCAGTGGATGGCGGCCTGAAGCCA
CACAGTGATATTGATTTGCTGGTTACGGTGACCGTAAGGCTTGATGAAACAACGCGGCGAGCTTTGATCA
ACGACCTTTTGGAAACTTCGGCTTCCCCTGGAGAGAGCGAGATTCTCCGCGCTGTAGAAGTCACCATTGT
TGTGCACGACGACATCATTCCGTGGCGTTATCCAGCTAAGCGCGAACTGCAATTTGGAGAATGGCAGCGC
AATGACATTCTTGCAGGTATCTTCGAGCCAGCCACGATCGACATTGATCTGGCTATCTTGCTGACAAAAG
CAAGAGAACATAGCGTTGCCTTGGTAGGTCCAGCGGCGGAGGAACTCTTTGATCCGGTTCCTGAACAGGA
TCTATTTGAGGCGCTAAATGAAACCTTAACGCTATGGAACTCGCCGCCCGACTGGGCTGGCGATGAGCGA
AATGTAGTGCTTACGTTGTCCCGCATTTGGTACAGCGCAGTAACCGGCAAAATCGCGCCGAAGGATGTCG
CTGCCGACTGGGCAATGGAGCGCCTGCCGGCCCAGTATCAGCCCGTCATACTTGAAGCTAGACAGGCTTA
TCTTGGACAAGAAGAAGATCGCTTGGCCTCGCGCGCAGATCAGTTGGAAGAATTTGTCCACTACGTGAAA
GGCGAGATCACCAAGGTAGTCGGCAAATAACCCTCGAGCCACCCATGACCAAAATCCCTTAACGTGAGTT
ACGCGTCGTTCCACTGAGCGTCAGACCCCGTAGAAAAGATCAAAGGATCTTCTTGAGATCCTTTTTTTCT
GCGCGTAATCTGCTGCTTGCAAACAAAAAAACCACCGCTACCAGCGGTGGTTTGTTTGCCGGATCAAGAG
CTACCAACTCTTTTTCCGAAGGTAACTGGCTTCAGCAGAGCGCAGATACCAAATACTGTTCTTCTAGTGT
AGCCGTAGTTAGGCCACCACTTCAAGAACTCTGTAGCACCGCCTACATACCTCGCTCTGCTAATCCTGTT
ACCAGTGGCTGCTGCCAGTGGCGATAAGTCGTGTCTTACCGGGTTGGACTCAAGACGATAGTTACCGGAT
AAGGCGCAGCGGTCGGGCTGAACGGGGGGTTCGTGCACACAGCCCAGCTTGGAGCGAACGACCTACACCG
AACTGAGATACCTACAGCGTGAGCTATGAGAAAGCGCCACGCTTCCCGAAGGGAGAAAGGCGGACAGGTA
TCCGGTAAGCGGCAGGGTCGGAACAGGAGAGCGCACGAGGGAGCTTCCAGGGGGAAACGCCTGGTATCTT
TATAGTCCTGTCGGGTTTCGCCACCTCTGACTTGAGCGTCGATTTTTGTGATGCTCGTCAGGGGGGCGGA
GCCTATGGAAAAACGCCAGCAACGCGGCCTTTTTACGGTTCCTGGCCTTTTGCTGGCCTTTTGCTCACAT
GTT
Features (pLannotate 1.2.2; 12 found; start..end, strand, type, name):
    121..213     +  CDS            lacI (fragment): lac repressor; lacI; The lac repressor binds to the lac operator to inhibit transcription in E. coli. This inhibition can be relieved by adding lactose or isopropyl-β-D-thiogalactopyranoside (IPTG).
    268..295     -  terminator     rrnB T2 terminator: transcription terminator T2 from the E. coli rrnB gene
    427..470     +  terminator     rrnB T1 terminator: Escherichia coli rrnB; transcription terminator T1 from the E. coli rrnB gene
    517..553     -  CDS            lacZα (fragment): LacZα fragment of β-galactosidase; lacZ fragment
    570..665     +  protein_bind   attL3: mutant version of attL; recombination site for the Gateway® LR reaction LR Clonase™
    671..1237    +  CDS            NRAS: RASN_HUMAN - Also known as HRAS1. Experimental evidence at protein level: Swiss-Prot protein existence level 1. Ras proteins bind GDP/GTP and possess intrinsic GTPase activity. From Homo sapiens (Human).
   1245..1340    -  protein_bind   attL3: mutant version of attL; recombination site for the Gateway® LR reaction LR Clonase™
   1359..1377    -  promoter       T7 promoter: promoter for bacteriophage T7 RNA polymerase
   1567..1590    +  promoter       Pc promoter (fragment): intI1 (promoter lies within the coding sequence); class 1 integron promoter
   1766..1822    +  CDS            GmR (fragment): gentamycin acetyltransferase; aacC1; confers resistance to gentamycin
   1829..2620    +  CDS            SmR: aminoglycoside adenylyltransferase (Murphy, 1985); aadA; confers resistance to spectinomycin and streptomycin
   2713..3301    +  rep_origin     ori: high-copy-number ColE1/pMB1/pBR322/pUC origin of replication
