[The description below was written by a language model from this plasmid's Addgene catalogue record and pLannotate feature annotations shown in this document.]
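Description:
pDONR223_NRAS_WT is a Gateway entry clone built on the Invitrogen pDONR223 backbone and carrying the wild-type human NRAS open reading frame, a small GTPase of the Ras family that binds GDP/GTP. It belongs to the Target Accelerator Plasmid Collection, a set of cancer-gene alleles assembled for systematic functional testing of variants, where this clone supplies the wild-type version of NRAS. The plasmid is maintained in E. coli at high copy through a ColE1/pUC-type origin and is selected with spectinomycin, conferred by the aadA (SmR) aminoglycoside adenylyltransferase gene. The annotation also picks up short fragments of a class 1 integron Pc promoter and a gentamicin resistance gene just upstream of aadA. These appear to be remnants of the resistance cassette's origin rather than functional markers.

The NRAS coding sequence sits between two attL-type recombination sites in opposite orientations. The automated annotation labels both as attL3, but functionally they are the paired sites that allow LR Clonase-mediated transfer of the insert into any compatible Gateway destination vector. The record lists no promoter for the insert, so the plasmid is a shuttle and storage clone rather than an expression construct, with expression depending on the destination vector chosen. The ORF is in the "closed" configuration, with a stop codon immediately after the insert, so it will yield native or N-terminally tagged protein but cannot be fused to C-terminal tags. The rrnB T1 and T2 terminators upstream insulate the cassette from read-through transcription. A T7 promoter lies downstream of the cassette, pointing back toward the insert, and M13 primer sites permit sequence verification. Small lacI and lacZα fragments are also annotated as backbone remnants. The sequenced plasmid is 3,363 nt.
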