Addgene plasmid #81901: pDONR223_NRAS_WT
Purpose: Gateway Donor vector containing NRAS , part of the Target Accelerator Plasmid Collection.
Depositing lab: Jesse Boehm & William Hahn & David Root. Depositing organization: Broad Institute. Publication: Systematic Functional Interrogation of Rare Cancer Variants Identifies Oncogenic Alleles. Kim E, Ilic N, Shrestha Y, Zou L, Kamburov A, Zhu C, Yang X, Lubonja R, Tran N, Nguyen C, Lawrence MS, Piccioni F, Bagul M, Doench JG, Chouinard CR, Wu X, Hogstrom L, Natoli T, Tamayo P, Horn H, Corsello SM, Lage K, Root DE, Subramanian A, Golub TR, Getz G, Boehm JS, Hahn WC. Cancer Discov. 2016 Jul;6(7):714-26. doi: 10.1158/2159-8290.CD-16-0160. Epub 2016 May 4. PubMed 27147599.
Backbone
  Vector backbone: pDONR223
  Backbone manufacturer: Invitrogen
  Backbone size w/o insert (bp): 2790
  Vector type: Gateway Entry vector
Growth in bacteria
  Bacterial resistance: Spectinomycin, 50 μg/mL
  Growth temperature: 37°C
  Growth strain: DH5alpha
  Copy number: High Copy
Gene/Insert
  Gene/Insert name: NRAS (alt name: NM_002524.4)
  Species: H. sapiens (human)
  Mutation: WT
  Entrez Gene: NRAS (a.k.a. ALPS4, CMNS, KRAS, N-ras, NCMS, NRAS1, NS6)
  Promoter: None
  Cloning method: Gateway Cloning
  Sequencing primers: 5′ M13pUC-fwd; 3′ M13-Rev
Terms and licenses: Academic/Nonprofit Terms; Industry Terms: Not Available to Industry
Depositor comments: Closed state: stop codon immediately follows insert
How to cite: pDONR223_NRAS_WT was a gift from Jesse Boehm & William Hahn & David Root (Addgene plasmid # 81901 ; http://n2t.net/addgene:81901 ; RRID:Addgene_81901)
