>Addgene plasmid #81901 | pDONR223_NRAS_WT | depositor partial sequence | sequence record 155220 | Insert sequence
ATGACTGAGTACAAACTGGTGGTGGTTGGAGCAGGTGGTGTTGGGAAAAGCGCACTGACAATCCAGCTAA
TCCAGAACCACTTTGTAGATGAATATGATCCCACCATAGAGGATTCTTACAGAAAACAAGTGGTTATAGA
TGGTGAAACCTGTTTGTTGGACATACTGGATACAGCTGGACAAGAAGAGTACAGTGCCATGAGAGACCAA
TACATGAGGACAGGCGAAGGCTTCCTCTGTGTATTTGCCATCAATAATAGCAAGTCATTTGCGGATATTA
ACCTCTACAGGGAGCAGATTAAGCGAGTAAAAGACTCGGATGATGTACCTATGGTGCTAGTGGGAAACAA
GTGTGATTTGCCAACAAGGACAGTTGATACAAAACAAGCCCACGAACTGGCCAAGAGTTACGGGATTCCA
TTCATTGAAACCTCAGCCAAGACCAGACAGGGTGTTGAAGATGCTTTTTACACACTGGTAAGAGAAATAC
GCCAGTACCGAATGAAAAAACTCAACAGCAGTGATGATGGGACTCAGGGTTGTATGGGATTGCCATGTGT
GGTGATG
